Addgene plasmid #34822: pQTEV-CIP29
Depositing lab: Konrad Buessow. Depositing organization: Max Planck Institute for Molecular Genetics. Publication: Structural genomics of human proteins--target selection and generation of a public catalogue of expression clones. Bussow K, Scheich C, Sievert V, Harttig U, Schultz J, Simon B, Bork P, Lehrach H, Heinemann U. Microb Cell Fact. 2005 Jul 5;4:21. doi: 10.1186/1475-2859-4-21. PubMed 15998469.
Backbone
  Vector backbone: pQTEV
  Backbone size w/o insert (bp): 4700
  Vector type: Bacterial Expression
Growth in bacteria
  Bacterial resistance: Ampicillin, 100 μg/mL
  Growth temperature: 37°C
  Growth strain: Rosetta
  Copy number: Unknown
Gene/Insert
  Gene/Insert name: cytokine induced protein 29 kDa (alt names: PSFEp758H1026; CIP29)
  Species: H. sapiens (human)
  Insert size (bp): 705
  GenBank ID: CAC37950 DQ000512
  Entrez Gene: SARNP (a.k.a. CIP29, HCC1, HSPC316, THO1)
  Tag / fusion protein: His (N terminal on backbone); TEV (N terminal on backbone)
  Cloning method: Restriction Enzyme; 5′ cloning site BamHI (not destroyed); 3′ cloning site NotI (not destroyed)
  Sequencing primers: 5′ TGAGCGGATAACAATTTCACACAG; 3′ GGCAACCGAGCGTTCTGAAC
Terms and licenses: Academic/Nonprofit Terms; Industry Terms: Not Available to Industry
Depositor comments: The vector pQTEV is derived from Qiagen pQE-2 and contains an inactive chloramphenicol resistance gene sequence. The Rosetta bacterial strain contains an additional plasmid. The second plasmid, pRARE, provides rare tRNAs for overexpression of recombinant proteins. It has 4694 bp and is chloramphenicol resistence.
How to cite: pQTEV-CIP29 was a gift from Konrad Buessow (Addgene plasmid # 34822 ; http://n2t.net/addgene:34822 ; RRID:Addgene_34822)
