[The description below was written by a language model from this plasmid's Addgene catalogue record and pLannotate feature annotations shown in this document.]
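Description:
pQTEV-CIP29 is a bacterial expression plasmid carrying the human cytokine induced protein 29 kDa (CIP29, now the SARNP gene, also known as HCC1 or THO1) in the pQTEV backbone, a derivative of the Qiagen pQE-2 vector. It was generated as part of a structural genomics effort that produced a public catalogue of human protein expression clones. The full depositor sequence is 5,405 nt. The plasmid replicates in E. coli from a ColE1/pMB1-type origin, with a pBR322 bom region and only a fragment of rop nearby, and it is selected with ampicillin through the bla gene. A cat coding sequence with a fragment of its promoter lies downstream of the expression cassette, but the depositor notes that this chloramphenicol resistance sequence is inactive.

Expression is driven by the phage T5 promoter, which is recognised by E. coli RNA polymerase and is controlled by lac operator sequences. The plasmid also carries lacI under the lacIq promoter, so repressor is supplied in cis and transcription can be induced with IPTG. The open reading frame begins with a vector-encoded N-terminal histidine tag followed by a TEV protease cleavage site, then the SARNP coding sequence, inserted between BamHI and NotI sites that remain intact. The lambda t0 terminator follows the insert, with an rrnB T1 terminator after cat. This arrangement allows metal-affinity purification of the recombinant protein and removal of the tag by TEV cleavage. The clone is held in the Rosetta strain, whose separate chloramphenicol-resistant pRARE plasmid supplies rare tRNAs to aid overexpression of human sequences.
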