Features (pLannotate 1.2.2; 18 found; start..end, strand, type, name):
     10..54      +  promoter       T5 promoter: bacteriophage T5 promoter for E. coli RNA polymerase, with embedded lac operator
     62..78      +  protein_bind   lac operator: The lac repressor binds to the lac operator to inhibit transcription in E. coli. This inhibition can be relieved by adding lactose or isopropyl-β-D-thiogalactopyranoside (IPTG). lac repressor encoded by lacI
    121..141     +  CDS            7xHis: 6xHis affinity tag
    165..185     +  CDS            capTEV™ (fragment): composite tag for in vivo biotinylation, TEV protease cleavage, and 6xHis tagging
    190..816     +  CDS            SARNP: SARNP_HUMAN - Also known as HCC1. Experimental evidence at protein level: Swiss-Prot protein existence level 1. Binds both single-stranded and double-stranded DNA with higher affinity for the single-stranded form. Specifically binds to scaffold/matrix attachment region DNA. Also binds single-stranded RNA. Enhances RNA unwinding activity of DDX39A. May participate in important transcriptional or translational control of cell growth, metabolism and carcinogenesis. Component of the TREX complex which is thought to couple mRNA transcription, processing and nuclear export, and specifically associat
    862..956     +  terminator     lambda t0 terminator: transcription terminator from phage lambda
    971..999     +  promoter       cat promoter (fragment): promoter of the E. coli cat gene encoding chloramphenicol acetyltransferase
   1000..1656    +  CDS            cat: CAT_ECOLX - Experimental evidence at protein level: Swiss-Prot protein existence level 1. This enzyme is an effector of chloramphenicol resistance in bacteria. From Escherichia coli. This protein is used as a marker in many commonly used cloning vectors, such as pACYC184.
   1724..1810    +  terminator     rrnB T1 terminator: Escherichia coli rrnB; transcription terminator T1 from the E. coli rrnB gene
   1833..1850    -  promoter       tet promoter (fragment): E. coli promoter for tetracycline efflux protein gene
   1869..1890    -  protein_bind   CAP binding site: CAP binding activates transcription in the presence of cAMP. E. coli catabolite activator protein
   1903..2985    -  CDS            lacI: lac repressor; lacI; The lac repressor binds to the lac operator to inhibit transcription in E. coli. This inhibition can be relieved by adding lactose or isopropyl-β-D-thiogalactopyranoside (IPTG).
   2986..3063    -  promoter       lacIq promoter: lacI (mutant); In the lacIq allele, a single base change in the promoter boosts expression of the lacI gene about 10-fold.
   3112..3153    +  CDS            rop (fragment): Rop protein, which maintains plasmids at low copy number; rop
   3255..3395    +  misc_feature   bom: basis of mobility region from pBR322
   3581..4169    -  rep_origin     ori: high-copy-number ColE1/pMB1/pBR322/pUC origin of replication
   4340..5200    -  CDS            AmpR: β-lactamase; bla; confers resistance to ampicillin, carbenicillin, and related antibiotics
   5201..5305    -  promoter       AmpR promoter: bla
>Addgene plasmid #34822 | pQTEV-CIP29 | depositor full sequence | sequence record 41897 | Author sequence
CTCGAGAAATCATAAAAAATTTATTTGCTTTGTGAGCGGATAACAATTATAATAGATTCAATTGTGAGCG
GATAACAATTTCACACAGAATTCATTAAAGAGGAGAAATTAACTATGAAACATCACCATCACCATCACCA
TAGCGATTACGACATCCCCACTACTGAGAATCTTTATTTTCAGGGATCCGCGACCGAGACGGTGGAGCTC
CATAAGCTAAAGCTTGCCGAACTAAAGCAAGAATGTCTTGCTCGTGGTTTGGAGACCAAGGGAATAAAGC
AAGATCTTATCCACAGACTCCAGGCATATCTTGAAGAACATGCTGAAGAGGAGGCAAATGAAGAAGATGT
ACTGGGAGATGAAACAGAGGAAGAAGAAACAAAGCCCATTGAGCTCCCTGTCAAAGAGGAAGAACCCCCT
GAAAAAACTGTTGATGTGGCAGCAGAGAAGAAAGTGGTGAAAATTACATCTGAAATACCACAGACTGAGA
GAATGCAGAAGAGGGCTGAACGATTCAATGTACCTGTGAGCTTGGAGAGTAAGAAAGCTGCTCGGGCAGC
TAGGTTTGGGATTTCTTCAGTTCCAACAAAAGGTCTGTCATCTGATAACAAACCTATGGTTAACTTGGAT
AAGCTGAAGGAAAGAGCTCAAAGATTTGGTTTGAATGTCTCTTCAATCTCCAGAAAGTCTGAAGATGATG
AGAAACTGAAAAAGAGGAAGGAGCGATTTGGGATTGTCACAAGTTCAGCTGGAACTGGAACCACAGAGGA
TACAGAGGCAAAGAAGAGGAAAAGAGCAGAGCGCTTTGGGATTGCCTGAGCGGCCGCTCGACCTGCAGCC
AAGCTTAATTAGCTGAGCTTGGACTCCTGTTGATAGATCCAGTAATGACCTCAGAACTCCATCTGGATTT
GTTCAGAACGCTCGGTTGCCGCCGGGCGTTTTTTATTGGTGAGAATCCAAGCTAGCTTGGCGAGATTTTC
AGGAGCTAAGGAAGCTAAAATGGAGAAAAAAATCACTGGATATACCACCGTTGATATATCCCAATGGCAT
CGTAAAGAACATTTTGAGGCATTTCAGTCAGTTGCTCAATGTACCTATAACCAGACCGTTCAGCTGGATA
TTACGGCCTTTTTAAAGACCGTAAAGAAAAATAAGCACAAGTTTTATCCGGCCTTTATTCACATTCTTGC
CCGCCTGATGAATGCTCATCCGGAATTTCGTATGGCAATGAAAGACGGTGAGCTGGTGATATGGGATAGT
GTTCACCCTTGTTACACCGTTTTCCATGAGCAAACTGAAACGTTTTCATCGCTCTGGAGTGAATACCACG
ACGATTTCCGGCAGTTTCTACACATATATTCGCAAGATGTGGCGTGTTACGGTGAAAACCTGGCCTATTT
CCCTAAAGGGTTTATTGAGAATATGTTTTTCGTCTCAGCCAATCCCTGGGTGAGTTTCACCAGTTTTGAT
TTAAACGTGGCCAATATGGACAACTTCTTCGCCCCCGTTTTCACCATGGGCAAATATTATACGCAAGGCG
ACAAGGTGCTGATGCCGCTGGCGATTCAGGTTCATCATGCCGTTTGTGATGGCTTCCATGTCGGCAGAAT
GCTTAATGAATTACAACAGTACTGCGATGAGTGGCAGGGCGGGGCGTAATTTTTTTAAGGCAGTTATTGG
TGCCCTTAAACGCCTGGGGTAATGACTCTCTAGCTTGAGGCATCAAATAAAACGAAAGGCTCAGTCGAAA
GACTGGGCCTTTCGTTTTATCTGTTGTTTGTCGGTGAACGCTCTCCTGAGTAGGACAAATCCGCCCTCTA
GATTACGTGCAGTCGATGATAAGCTGTCAAACATGAGAATTGTGCCTAATGAGTGAGCTAACTTACATTA
ATTGCGTTGCGCTCACTGCCCGCTTTCCAGTCGGGAAACCTGTCGTGCCAGCTGCATTAATGAATCGGCC
AACGCGCGGGGAGAGGCGGTTTGCGTATTGGGCGCCAGGGTGGTTTTTCTTTTCACCAGTGAGACGGGCA
ACAGCTGATTGCCCTTCACCGCCTGGCCCTGAGAGAGTTGCAGCAAGCGGTCCACGCTGGTTTGCCCCAG
CAGGCGAAAATCCTGTTTGATGGTGGTTAACGGCGGGATATAACATGAGCTGTCTTCGGTATCGTCGTAT
CCCACTACCGAGATATCCGCACCAACGCGCAGCCCGGACTCGGTAATGGCGCGCATTGCGCCCAGCGCCA
TCTGATCGTTGGCAACCAGCATCGCAGTGGGAACGATGCCCTCATTCAGCATTTGCATGGTTTGTTGAAA
ACCGGACATGGCACTCCAGTCGCCTTCCCGTTCCGCTATCGGCTGAATTTGATTGCGAGTGAGATATTTA
TGCCAGCCAGCCAGACGCAGACGCGCCGAGACAGAACTTAATGGGCCCGCTAACAGCGCGATTTGCTGGT
GACCCAATGCGACCAGATGCTCCACGCCCAGTCGCGTACCGTCTTCATGGGAGAAAATAATACTGTTGAT
GGGTGTCTGGTCAGAGACATCAAGAAATAACGCCGGAACATTAGTGCAGGCAGCTTCCACAGCAATGGCA
TCCTGGTCATCCAGCGGATAGTTAATGATCAGCCCACTGACGCGTTGCGCGAGAAGATTGTGCACCGCCG
CTTTACAGGCTTCGACGCCGCTTCGTTCTACCATCGACACCACCACGCTGGCACCCAGTTGATCGGCGCG
AGATTTAATCGCCGCGACAATTTGCGACGGCGCGTGCAGGGCCAGACTGGAGGTGGCAACGCCAATCAGC
AACGACTGTTTGCCCGCCAGTTGTTGTGCCACGCGGTTGGGAATGTAATTCAGCTCCGCCATCGCCGCTT
CCACTTTTTCCCGCGTTTTCGCAGAAACGTGGCTGGCCTGGTTCACCACGCGGGAAACGGTCTGATAAGA
GACACCGGCATACTCTGCGACATCGTATAACGTTACTGGTTTCACATTCACCACCCTGAATTGACTCTCT
TCCGGGCGCTATCATGCCATACCGCGAAAGGTTTTGCACCATTCGATGGTGTCGGAATTTCGGGCAGCGT
TGGGTCCTGGCCACGGGTGCGCATGATCTAGAGCTGCCTCGCGCGTTTCGGTGATGACGGTGAAAACCTC
TGACACATGCAGCTCCCGGAGACGGTCACAGCTTGTCTGTAAGCGGATGCCGGGAGCAGACAAGCCCGTC
AGGGCGCGTCAGCGGGTGTTGGCGGGTGTCGGGGCGCAGCCATGACCCAGTCACGTAGCGATAGCGGAGT
GTATACTGGCTTAACTATGCGGCATCAGAGCAGATTGTACTGAGAGTGCACCACATGCGGTGTGAAATAC
CGCACAGATGCGTAAGGAGAAAATACCGCATCAGGCGCTCTTCCGCTTCCTCGCTCACTGACTCGCTGCG
CTCGGTCGTTCGGCTGCGGCGAGCGGTATCAGCTCACTCAAAGGCGGTAATACGGTTATCCACAGAATCA
GGGGATAACGCAGGAAAGAACATGTGAGCAAAAGGCCAGCAAAAGGCCAGGAACCGTAAAAAGGCCGCGT
TGCTGGCGTTTTTCCATAGGCTCCGCCCCCCTGACGAGCATCACAAAAATCGACGCTCAAGTCAGAGGTG
GCGAAACCCGACAGGACTATAAAGATACCAGGCGTTTCCCCCTGGAAGCTCCCTCGTGCGCTCTCCTGTT
CCGACCCTGCCGCTTACCGGATACCTGTCCGCCTTTCTCCCTTCGGGAAGCGTGGCGCTTTCTCATAGCT
CACGCTGTAGGTATCTCAGTTCGGTGTAGGTCGTTCGCTCCAAGCTGGGCTGTGTGCACGAACCCCCCGT
TCAGCCCGACCGCTGCGCCTTATCCGGTAACTATCGTCTTGAGTCCAACCCGGTAAGACACGACTTATCG
CCACTGGCAGCAGCCACTGGTAACAGGATTAGCAGAGCGAGGTATGTAGGCGGTGCTACAGAGTTCTTGA
AGTGGTGGCCTAACTACGGCTACACTAGAAGGACAGTATTTGGTATCTGCGCTCTGCTGAAGCCAGTTAC
CTTCGGAAAAAGAGTTGGTAGCTCTTGATCCGGCAAACAAACCACCGCTGGTAGCGGTGGTTTTTTTGTT
TGCAAGCAGCAGATTACGCGCAGAAAAAAAGGATCTCAAGAAGATCCTTTGATCTTTTCTACGGGGTCTG
ACGCTCAGTGGAACGAAAACTCACGTTAAGGGATTTTGGTCATGAGATTATCAAAAAGGATCTTCACCTA
GATCCTTTTAAATTAAAAATGAAGTTTTAAATCAATCTAAAGTATATATGAGTAAACTTGGTCTGACAGT
TACCAATGCTTAATCAGTGAGGCACCTATCTCAGCGATCTGTCTATTTCGTTCATCCATAGTTGCCTGAC
TCCCCGTCGTGTAGATAACTACGATACGGGAGGGCTTACCATCTGGCCCCAGTGCTGCAATGATACCGCG
AGACCCACGCTCACCGGCTCCAGATTTATCAGCAATAAACCAGCCAGCCGGAAGGGCCGAGCGCAGAAGT
GGTCCTGCAACTTTATCCGCCTCCATCCAGTCTATTAATTGTTGCCGGGAAGCTAGAGTAAGTAGTTCGC
CAGTTAATAGTTTGCGCAACGTTGTTGCCATTGCTACAGGCATCGTGGTGTCACGCTCGTCGTTTGGTAT
GGCTTCATTCAGCTCCGGTTCCCAACGATCAAGGCGAGTTACATGATCCCCCATGTTGTGCAAAAAAGCG
GTTAGCTCCTTCGGTCCTCCGATCGTTGTCAGAAGTAAGTTGGCCGCAGTGTTATCACTCATGGTTATGG
CAGCACTGCATAATTCTCTTACTGTCATGCCATCCGTAAGATGCTTTTCTGTGACTGGTGAGTACTCAAC
CAAGTCATTCTGAGAATAGTGTATGCGGCGACCGAGTTGCTCTTGCCCGGCGTCAATACGGGATAATACC
GCGCCACATAGCAGAACTTTAAAAGTGCTCATCATTGGAAAACGTTCTTCGGGGCGAAAACTCTCAAGGA
TCTTACCGCTGTTGAGATCCAGTTCGATGTAACCCACTCGTGCACCCAACTGATCTTCAGCATCTTTTAC
TTTCACCAGCGTTTCTGGGTGAGCAAAAACAGGAAGGCAAAATGCCGCAAAAAAGGGAATAAGGGCGACA
CGGAAATGTTGAATACTCATACTCTTCCTTTTTCAATATTATTGAAGCATTTATCAGGGTTATTGTCTCA
TGAGCGGATACATATTTGAATGTATTTAGAAAAATAAACAAATAGGGGTTCCGCGCACATTTCCCCGAAA
AGTGCCACCTGACGTCTAAGAAACCATTATTATCATGACATTAACCTATAAAAATAGGCGTATCACGAGG
CCCTTTCGTCTTCAC
