>Addgene plasmid #34822 | pQTEV-CIP29 | addgene partial sequence | sequence record 55854 | pQE-Fwd 5'-CCCGAAAAGTGCCACCTG-3'
TTAACCTATAAAAATAGGCGTATCACGAGGCCCTTTCGTCTTCACCTCGAGAAATCATAAAAAATTTATT
TGCTTTGTGAGCGGATAACAATTATAATAGATTCAATTGTGAGCGGATAACAATTTCACACAGAATTCAT
TAAAGAGGAGAAATTAACTATGAAACATCACCATCACCATCACCATAGCGATTACGACATCCCCACTACT
GAGAATCTTTATTTTCAGGGATCCGCGACCGAGACGGTGGAGCTCCATAAGCTAAAGCTTGCCGAACTAA
AGCAAGAATGTCTTGCTCGTGGTTTGGAGACCAAGGGAATAAAGCAAGATCTTATCCACAGACTCCAGGC
ATATCTTGAAGAACATGCTGAAGAGGAGGCAAATGAAGAAGATGTACTGGGAGATGAAACAGAGGAAGAA
GAAACAAAGCCCATTGAGCTCCCTGTCAAAGAGGAAGAACCCCCTGAAAAAACTGTTGATGTGGCAGCAG
AGAAGAAAGTGGTGAAAATTACATCTGAAATACCACAGACTGAGAGAATGCAGAAGAGGGCTGAACGATT
CAATGTACCTGTGAGCTTGGAGAGTAAGAAAGCTGCTCGGGCAGCTAGGTTTGGGATTTCTTCAGTTCCA
ACAAAAGGTCTGTCATCTGATAACAAACCTATGGTTAACTTGGATAAGCTGAAGGAAAGAGCTCAAAGAT
TTGGTTTGAATGTCTCTTCAATCTCCAGAAAGTCTGAAGATGATGAGAAACTGAAAAAGAGGAAGGAGCG
ATTTGGGATTGTCACAAGTTCAGCTGGAACTGGAAC
